>Addgene plasmid #57812 | PS-mOrange2-MyosinIIB-C-18 | depositor partial sequence | sequence record 88919 | insert sequence
GGCGGGCTAGTGACGTCAGATCCGCTAGCGCTACCGGTCGCCACCATGGTGAGCAAGGGCGAGGAGAATA
ATATGGCCATCATTAAGGAGTTCATGCGCTTCAAGGTGCACATGGAGGGCACTGTGAACGGCCACGAGTT
CGAGATCGAGGGCGAGGGCGAGGGCCACCCCTACGAGGGCTTTCAGACCGCTAAGCTGAAGGTGACCAAG
GGCGGCCCCCTGCCCTTCGCCTGGGACATCCTGTCCCCTCTCATCACCTACGGCTCCAAGGCCTACGTGA
AGCACCCCGCCGACATCCCCGACTACTTCAAGCTGTCCTTCCCCGAGGGCTTCAAGTGGGAGCGCGTGAT
GAACTACGAGGACGGCGGCGTGGTGACCGTGACCCAGGACTCCTCTCTGCAGGACGGCGAGTTCATCTAC
AAGGTGAAGATGCGCGGCACCAACTTCCCCTCCGACGGCCCCGTGATGCAGAAGAAGACCATGGGCTGGG
AGGCCTCCTCCGAGCGGATGTACCCCGAGGACGGCGCCCTGAAGGGCGAGATCAGGATGAGGCTGAAGCT
GAAGGATGGCGGCCACTACACCTCCGAGGTCAAGACTACCTACAAGGCCAAGAAGTCCGTGCTGCTGCCC
GGCGCCTACATCGTCGGCATCAAGCTGGACATCACCTCCCACAACGAGGACTACACCATCGTGGAACAGT
ACGAACGCTCCGAGGCCCGCCACTCCACCGGCGGCATGGACGAGCTGTACAAGTCCGGAGGTAGCGCATC
CAGTGGGGGTGCGTCAGGCAGTGGCAGCGGATCTGGCGCGCAGAGAACTGGACTCGAGGATCCAGAGAGG
TATCTCTTTGTGGACAGGGCTGTCATCTACAACCCTGCCACTCAAGCTGATTGGACAGCTAAAAAGCTAG
TGTGGATTCCATCAGAACGCCATGGTTTTGAGGCAGCTAGTATCAAAGAGACGGGGAGATGAGTTATGGT
GGAGTTGGCAGAGATGAAGAAGCATGTCACAAGATGATATTCAGAGATGACCCACCTAGTTTCAGGTGAG
ATATGCAGATGACATGCTTGATGAGCTCGTTACTAATTCTGAGATCGCTCCTATTCAGACTATCTAACTT
ATTCTGACCTTTCTTGTGTAGTTAAAGCTCAGACTCTCGTTATCCTGGAAATATTGATGTCAAGGAAGGC
CTGAGTTCCACCTGCATTCGAATCGTCAAGCGCTCTCGAATCTGGGAAGACTCAAT
