>Addgene plasmid #57812 | PS-mOrange2-MyosinIIB-C-18 | depositor partial sequence | sequence record 88920 | insert sequence 2
AGTCCGAAAGCAATTCACGCGCACAGAGAAGTCCAGTCTTGCTGGAGGTCACCTCACGCTGAGCCAGTCG
AAGGACTCGCATCAGGATAGCGAATGAAGGAAGATGCGCGCTGATCAAACAGTGCGGAGCTGAGGCGGAG
CTGGAGGATGAGAGGAACAGCGGGCGCTTGCTGTAGCTCAAAGAAAAAAGATGGAGATAGACTGAGACCT
CGAGCCAAATCGAGGCTGCGAACAAAGCTCGGGATGAGTGATAGCAGCTCCGCAAGCTCAGGCTCAGATG
AAGGATTACCAACGTGAATTAGAAGAAGCTCGTGCATCCAGAGATGAGATTTTGCTCAATCCAAAGAGAG
TGAAAAGAAATTGAAGAGTCTGGAAGCAGAAATCCTTCAATTGCAGGAGGAACTTGCCTCATCTGAGCGA
GCCCGCCGACACGCCGAGCAGGAGAGAGATGAGCTGGCGGACGAGATCACCAACAGCGCCTCTGGCAAGT
CCGCGCTGCTGGATGAGAAGCGGCGTCTGGAAGCTCGGATCGCACAGCTGGAGGAGGAGCTGGAAGAGGA
GCAGAGCAACATGGAGCTGCTCAACGACCGCTTCCGCAAGACCACTCTACAGGTGGACACACTGAACGCC
GAGCTAGCAGCCGAGCGCAGCGCCGCCCAGAAGAGTGACAATGCACGCCAGCAACTGGAGCGGCAGAACA
AGGAGCTGAAGGCCAAGCTGCAGGAACTCGAGGGTGCTGTCAAGTCTAAGTTCAAGGCCACCATCTCAGC
CCTGGAGGCCAAGATTGGGCAGCTGGAGGAGCAGCTTGAGCAGGAAGCCAAGGAACGAGCAGCCGCCAAC
AAATTAGTCCGTCGCACTGAGAAGAAGCTGAAAGAAATCTTCATGCAGGTTGAGGATGAGCGTCGACACG
CGGACCAGTATAAAGAGCAGATGGAGAAGGCCAACGCTCGGATGAAGCAGCTTAAACGCCAGCTGGAGGA
AGCAGAAGAAGAAGCGACGCGTGCCAACGCATCTCGGCGTAAACTCCAGCGGGAACTGGATGATGCCACC
GAGGCCAACGAGGGCCTGAGCCGCGAGGTCAGCACCCTGAAGAACCGGCTGAGGCGGGGTGGCCCCATCA
GCTTCTCTTCCAGCCGATCTGGCCGGCGCCAGCTGCACCTTGAAGGAGCTTCCCTGGAGCTCTCCGACGA
TGACACAGAAAGTAAGACCAGTGATGTCAACGAGACGCAGCCACCCCAGTCAGAGTAAGGTACCGCGGGC
CCGGGATCCACCGGATCTAGATAACTGATCATAATCAGCCATACCACATTGAAGAAGGTTAGCCAT
