>Addgene plasmid #57812 | PS-mOrange2-MyosinIIB-C-18 | addgene partial sequence | sequence record 114357 | DsRed1-C 5'-AGCTGGACATCACCTCCCACAACG-3'
CGCTCCGAGGCCCGCCACTCCACCGGCGGCATGGACGAGCTGTACAAGTCCGGAGGTAGCGCATCCAGTG
GGGGTGCGTCAGGCAGTGGCAGCGGATCTGGCGCGCAGAGAACTGGACTCGAGGATCCAGAGAGGTATCT
CTTTGTGGACAGGGCTGTCATCTACAACCCTGCCACTCAAGCTGATTGGACAGCTAAAAAGCTAGTGTGG
ATTCCATCAGAACGCCATGGTTTTGAGGCAGCTAGTATCAAAGAAGAACGGGGAGATGAAGTTATGGTGG
AGTTGGCAGAGAATGGAAAGAAAGCAATGGTCAACAAAGATGATATTCAGAAGATGAACCCACCTAAGTT
TTCCAAGGTGGAGGATATGGCAGAATTGACATGCTTGAATGAAGCTTCCGTTTTACATAATCTGAAGGAT
CGCTACTATTCAGGACTAATCTATACTTATTCTGGACTCTTCTGTGTAGTTATAAACCCTTACAAGAATC
TTCCAATTTACTCTGAGAATATTATTGAAATGTACAGAGGGAAGAAGCGTCATGAGATGCCTCCACACAT
CTATGCTATATCTGAATCTGCTTACAGATGCATGCTTCAAGATCGTGAGGACCAGTCAATTCTTTGCACG
GGTGAGTCAGGTGCTGGGAAGACAGAAAATACAAAGAAAGTTATTCAGTACCTTGCCCATGTTGCTTCTT
CACATAAAGGAAGAAAGGACCATAATATTCCTGGGGAACTTGAACGGCAGCTTTTGCAAGCAAATCCAAT
TCTGGAATCATTTGGAAATGCGAAGACTGTGAAAAATGATAACTCATCTCGTTTTGGCAA
