[The description below was written by a language model from this plasmid's Addgene catalogue record.]
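Description:
PS-mOrange2-MyosinIIB-C-18 is a mammalian expression plasmid built on the PS-mOrange2-C1 backbone (about 4.75 kb without the insert), a C1-style fluorescent protein fusion vector. It is maintained as a high-copy plasmid in E. coli under kanamycin selection. A neomycin resistance marker allows G418 selection of transfected mammalian cells, which makes stable line generation possible in addition to transient expression. The record does not list the origins of replication or other backbone features, and no feature table is provided. The cloning method is recorded as unknown.

The payload is human non-muscle myosin IIB heavy chain (MYH10, also known as NMMHC-IIB), expressed from the CMV promoter. The listed 3′ sequencing primer anneals in an SV40 polyadenylation signal, implying that this element follows the insert. PS-mOrange2 is supplied by the backbone and sits at the N terminus of the myosin, so the protein is produced as a PS-mOrange2–MyosinIIB fusion. The "C-18" in the name probably denotes the C-series vector layout and an 18-residue linker between the two parts, but the record does not state this.

PS-mOrange2 is a photoswitchable orange fluorescent protein. The two recorded spectral pairs correspond to its initial orange state (excitation 548 nm, emission 565 nm) and its far-red photoconverted state (excitation 634 nm, emission 662 nm). The stated purpose is cytoskeletal localization. The construct therefore serves as a live-cell imaging marker for myosin IIB-containing actomyosin structures, and photoswitching offers a way to highlight and follow a selected subpopulation of the labelled protein over time.
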