Addgene plasmid #57812: PS-mOrange2-MyosinIIB-C-18
Purpose: Localization: Cytoskeleton, Excitation: 548 / 634, Emission: 565 / 662
Depositing lab: Michael Davidson. Depositing organization: Florida State University, Tallahassee.
Backbone
  Vector backbone: PS-mOrange2-C1
  Backbone size w/o insert (bp): 4750
  Vector type: Mammalian Expression
  Selectable markers: Neomycin (select with G418)
Growth in bacteria
  Bacterial resistance: Kanamycin, 50 μg/mL
  Growth temperature: 37°C
  Growth strain: DH5alpha
  Copy number: High Copy
Gene/Insert
  Gene/Insert name: MyosinIIB (alt name: NM_005964.1)
  Species: H. sapiens (human)
  Entrez Gene: MYH10 (a.k.a. NMMHC-IIB, NMMHCB)
  Promoter: CMV
  Tag / fusion protein: PS-mOrange2 (N terminal on backbone)
  Cloning method: Unknown
  Sequencing primers: 5′ CMV-F; 3′ SV40pA-R
Terms and licenses: Academic/Nonprofit Terms; Industry Terms: Not Available to Industry
Depositor comments: . Excitation = 548 / 634; Emission = 565 / 662
How to cite: PS-mOrange2-MyosinIIB-C-18 was a gift from Michael Davidson (Addgene plasmid # 57812 ; http://n2t.net/addgene:57812 ; RRID:Addgene_57812)
